Addgene plasmid #179716: pF(UG) hSyn SYT7alpha-HaloTag TMD Cys-Ala
Purpose: Lentiviral expression of mouse Syt7 palmitoylation site mutant with C terminal HaloTag
Depositing lab: Edwin Chapman. Depositing organization: University of Wisconsin, Madison. Publication: Synaptotagmin 7 is targeted to the axonal plasma membrane through gamma-secretase processing to promote synaptic vesicle docking in mouse hippocampal neurons. Vevea JD, Kusick GF, Courtney KC, Chen E, Watanabe S, Chapman ER. Elife. 2021 Sep 20;10. pii: 67261. doi: 10.7554/eLife.67261. PubMed 34543184.
Backbone
  Vector backbone: PFUGW
  Vector type: Lentiviral
Growth in bacteria
  Bacterial resistance: Ampicillin, 100 μg/mL
  Growth temperature: 37°C
  Growth strain: NEB Stable
  Copy number: High Copy
Gene/Insert
  Gene/Insert name: SYT7
  Species: M. musculus (mouse)
  Entrez Gene: Syt7 (a.k.a. B230112P13Rik)
  Cloning method: Ligation Independent Cloning
Terms and licenses: Academic/Nonprofit Terms; Industry Terms: Not Available to Industry
How to cite: pF(UG) hSyn SYT7alpha-HaloTag TMD Cys-Ala was a gift from Edwin Chapman (Addgene plasmid # 179716 ; http://n2t.net/addgene:179716 ; RRID:Addgene_179716)
