[The description below was written by a language model from this plasmid's Addgene catalogue record and pLannotate feature annotations shown in this document.]
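Description:
pF(UG) hSyn SYT7alpha-HaloTag TMD Cys-Ala is a 10.6 kb HIV-1-based lentiviral transfer plasmid built on the FUGW backbone, designed for neuron-specific expression of a tagged mouse synaptotagmin 7 mutant. In bacteria it is maintained as a high-copy plasmid through a ColE1/pUC-type origin with ampicillin selection (AmpR); an f1 origin is also present. The backbone additionally carries an SV40/EM7-driven BleoR cassette with an SV40 poly(A) signal, which can confer Zeocin/bleomycin resistance, although the record does not describe its use.

The viral portion has the layout typical of later-generation lentiviral vectors. A CMV enhancer/promoter drives genomic RNA transcription from a truncated 5' LTR, followed by the Ψ packaging signal with a gag fragment, the RRE for Rev-dependent nuclear export, and the cPPT/CTS element. The internal expression cassette uses the human synapsin I promoter to restrict expression to neurons. It drives the mouse Syt7 (alpha isoform) coding sequence joined through a TEV protease cleavage site to a C-terminal HaloTag, a modified dehalogenase that covalently binds chloroalkane ligands for fluorescent labelling or capture. A WPRE downstream enhances transcript expression, and the cassette ends in a second truncated LTR (annotated by the software as a 5' LTR but occupying the 3' position) and a bGH poly(A) signal.

According to the name and stated purpose, cysteines in the Syt7 transmembrane domain region are changed to alanine to abolish palmitoylation; the exact positions are not listed. The associated study addresses Syt7 targeting to the axonal plasma membrane in mouse hippocampal neurons, so the construct likely serves to test how palmitoylation affects Syt7 localization and trafficking.
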