Features (pLannotate 1.2.2; 32 found; start..end, strand, type, name):
    141..470     +  promoter       SV40 promoter: SV40 enhancer and early promoter
    518..565     +  promoter       EM7 promoter: synthetic bacterial promoter&nbsp
    584..958     +  CDS            BleoR: antibiotic-binding protein; Sh ble from Streptoalloteichus hindustanus; confers resistance to bleomycin, phleomycin, and Zeocin™
    968..1093    +  CDS            ble (fragment): BLE_KLEPN - Experimental evidence at protein level: Swiss-Prot protein existence level 1. Binding protein with a strong affinity to the bleomycin family of antibiotics. Binds to CL990; an antimitotic-antibiotic compound. From Klebsiella pneumoniae.
   1088..1209    +  polyA_signal   SV40 poly(A) signal: SV40 polyadenylation signal
   1282..1298    -  protein_bind   lac operator: The lac repressor binds to the lac operator to inhibit transcription in E. coli. This inhibition can be relieved by adding lactose or isopropyl-β-D-thiogalactopyranoside (IPTG). lac repressor encoded by lacI
   1306..1336    -  promoter       lac promoter: promoter for the E. coli lac operon
   1351..1372    -  protein_bind   CAP binding site: CAP binding activates transcription in the presence of cAMP. E. coli catabolite activator protein
   1385..1477    -  CDS            lacI (fragment): lac repressor; lacI; The lac repressor binds to the lac operator to inhibit transcription in E. coli. This inhibition can be relieved by adding lactose or isopropyl-β-D-thiogalactopyranoside (IPTG).
   1660..2248    -  rep_origin     ori: high-copy-number ColE1/pMB1/pBR322/pUC origin of replication
   2419..3279    -  CDS            AmpR: β-lactamase; bla; confers resistance to ampicillin, carbenicillin, and related antibiotics
   3280..3384    -  promoter       AmpR promoter: bla
   3443..3495    -  misc_feature   bom (fragment): basis of mobility region from pBR322
   3650..4029    +  enhancer       CMV enhancer: human cytomegalovirus immediate early enhancer
   4030..4229    +  promoter       CMV promoter: human cytomegalovirus (CMV) immediate early promoter
   4247..4427    +  LTR            5' LTR (truncated): truncated 5' long terminal repeat (LTR) from HIV-1
   4474..4599    +  misc_feature   HIV-1 Ψ: packaging signal of human immunodeficiency virus type 1
   4583..4946    +  CDS            HIV-1 gag (fragment): gag protein from human immunodeficiency virus 1; gag
   5092..5325    +  misc_feature   RRE: The Rev response element (RRE) of HIV-1 allows for Rev-dependent mRNA export from the nucleus to the cytoplasm.
   5702..5802    +  CDS            Rev (fragment): human immunodeficiency virus 1 (HIV-1) Rev protein; rev; enhances nuclear export of unspliced and incompletely spliced viral mRNAs
   5852..5969    +  misc_feature   cPPT/CTS: central polypurine tract and central termination sequence of HIV-1
   6014..6460    +  promoter       hSyn promoter: human synapsin I promoter; confers neuron-specific expression (Kügler et al., 2003)
   6498..7706    +  CDS            Syt7: SYT7_MOUSE - Experimental evidence at protein level: Swiss-Prot protein existence level 1. Ca(2+) sensor involved in Ca(2+)-dependent exocytosis of secretory and synaptic vesicles through Ca(2+) and phospholipid binding to the C2 domain. Ca(2+) induces binding of the C2-domains to phospholipid membranes and to assembled SNARE-complexes; both actions contribute to triggering exocytosis. SYT7 binds Ca(2+) with high affinity and slow kinetics compared to other synaptotagmins (PubMed:26738595). Involved in Ca(2+)-triggered lysosomal exocytosis, a major component of the plasma membrane repair (By s
   7749..7769    +  CDS            TEV site: tobacco etch virus (TEV) protease recognition and cleavage site
   7785..8668    +  CDS            HaloTag® (fragment): modified bacterial dehalogenase that forms covalent bonds with chloroalkane derivatives
   8691..8715    +  misc_feature   MCS (fragment): pBluescript multiple cloning site
   8715..9303    +  misc_feature   WPRE: woodchuck hepatitis virus posttranscriptional regulatory element
   9240..9821    +  CDS            nef (fragment): NEF_HV1H2 - Experimental evidence at protein level: Swiss-Prot protein existence level 1. Extracellular Nef protein targets CD4(+) T-lymphocytes for apoptosis by interacting with CXCR4 surface receptors. From Human immunodeficiency virus type 1 group M subtype B (isolate HXB2) (HIV-1).
   9828..10008   +  LTR            5' LTR (truncated): truncated 5' long terminal repeat (LTR) from HIV-1
  10040..10264   +  polyA_signal   bGH poly(A) signal: bovine growth hormone polyadenylation signal
  10268..10289   +  promoter       SV40 promoter (fragment): SV40 enhancer and early promoter
  10310..127     +  rep_origin     f1 ori (across the origin) (sequence partly withheld): f1 bacteriophage origin of replication; arrow indicates direction of (+) strand synthesis
>Addgene plasmid #179716 | pF(UG) hSyn SYT7alpha-HaloTag TMD Cys-Ala | addgene full sequence | sequence record 355755 | Addgene NGS Result
CTCTTGTTCCAAACTGGAACAACACTCAACCCTATCTCGGTCTATTCTTTTGATTTATAAGGGATTTTGC
CGATTTCGGCCTATTGGTTAAAAAATGAGCTGATTTAACAAAAATTTAACGCGAATTAATTCTGTGGAAT
GTGTGTCAGTTAGGGTGTGGAAAGTCCCCAGGCTCCCCAGCAGGCAGAAGTATGCAAAGCATGCATCTCA
ATTAGTCAGCAACCAGGTGTGGAAAGTCCCCAGGCTCCCCAGCAGGCAGAAGTATGCAAAGCATGCATCT
CAATTAGTCAGCAACCATAGTCCCGCCCCTAACTCCGCCCATCCCGCCCCTAACTCCGCCCAGTTCCGCC
CATTCTCCGCCCCATGGCTGACTAATTTTTTTTATTTATGCAGAGGCCGAGGCCGCCTCTGCCTCTGAGC
TATTCCAGAAGTAGTGAGGAGGCTTTTTTGGAGGCCTAGGCTTTTGCAAAAAGCTCCCGGGAGCTTGTAT
ATCCATTTTCGGATCTGATCAGCACGTGTTGACAATTAATCATCGGCATAGTATATCGGCATAGTATAAT
ACGACAAGGTGAGGAACTAAACCATGGCCAAGTTGACCAGTGCCGTTCCGGTGCTCACCGCGCGCGACGT
CGCCGGAGCGGTCGAGTTCTGGACCGACCGGCTCGGGTTCTCCCGGGACTTCGTGGAGGACGACTTCGCC
GGTGTGGTCCGGGACGACGTGACCCTGTTCATCAGCGCGGTCCAGGACCAGGTGGTGCCGGACAACACCC
TGGCCTGGGTGTGGGTGCGCGGCCTGGACGAGCTGTACGCCGAGTGGTCGGAGGTCGTGTCCACGAACTT
CCGGGACGCCTCCGGGCCGGCCATGACCGAGATCGGCGAGCAGCCGTGGGGGCGGGAGTTCGCCCTGCGC
GACCCGGCCGGCAACTGCGTGCACTTCGTGGCCGAGGAGCAGGACTGACACGTGCTACGAGATTTCGATT
CCACCGCCGCCTTCTATGAAAGGTTGGGCTTCGGAATCGTTTTCCGGGACGCCGGCTGGATGATCCTCCA
GCGCGGGGATCTCATGCTGGAGTTCTTCGCCCACCCCAACTTGTTTATTGCAGCTTATAATGGTTACAAA
TAAAGCAATAGCATCACAAATTTCACAAATAAAGCATTTTTTTCACTGCATTCTAGTTGTGGTTTGTCCA
AACTCATCAATGTATCTTATCATGTCTGTATACCGTCGACCTCTAGCTAGAGCTTGGCGTAATCATGGTC
ATAGCTGTTTCCTGTGTGAAATTGTTATCCGCTCACAATTCCACACAACATACGAGCCGGAAGCATAAAG
TGTAAAGCCTGGGGTGCCTAATGAGTGAGCTAACTCACATTAATTGCGTTGCGCTCACTGCCCGCTTTCC
AGTCGGGAAACCTGTCGTGCCAGCTGCATTAATGAATCGGCCAACGCGCGGGGAGAGGCGGTTTGCGTAT
TGGGCGCTCTTCCGCTTCCTCGCTCACTGACTCGCTGCGCTCGGTCGTTCGGCTGCGGCGAGCGGTATCA
GCTCACTCAAAGGCGGTAATACGGTTATCCACAGAATCAGGGGATAACGCAGGAAAGAACATGTGAGCAA
AAGGCCAGCAAAAGGCCAGGAACCGTAAAAAGGCCGCGTTGCTGGCGTTTTTCCATAGGCTCCGCCCCCC
TGACGAGCATCACAAAAATCGACGCTCAAGTCAGAGGTGGCGAAACCCGACAGGACTATAAAGATACCAG
GCGTTTCCCCCTGGAAGCTCCCTCGTGCGCTCTCCTGTTCCGACCCTGCCGCTTACCGGATACCTGTCCG
CCTTTCTCCCTTCGGGAAGCGTGGCGCTTTCTCATAGCTCACGCTGTAGGTATCTCAGTTCGGTGTAGGT
CGTTCGCTCCAAGCTGGGCTGTGTGCACGAACCCCCCGTTCAGCCCGACCGCTGCGCCTTATCCGGTAAC
TATCGTCTTGAGTCCAACCCGGTAAGACACGACTTATCGCCACTGGCAGCAGCCACTGGTAACAGGATTA
GCAGAGCGAGGTATGTAGGCGGTGCTACAGAGTTCTTGAAGTGGTGGCCTAACTACGGCTACACTAGAAG
AACAGTATTTGGTATCTGCGCTCTGCTGAAGCCAGTTACCTTCGGAAAAAGAGTTGGTAGCTCTTGATCC
GGCAAACAAACCACCGCTGGTAGCGGTGGTTTTTTTGTTTGCAAGCAGCAGATTACGCGCAGAAAAAAAG
GATCTCAAGAAGATCCTTTGATCTTTTCTACGGGGTCTGACGCTCAGTGGAACGAAAACTCACGTTAAGG
GATTTTGGTCATGAGATTATCAAAAAGGATCTTCACCTAGATCCTTTTAAATTAAAAATGAAGTTTTAAA
TCAATCTAAAGTATATATGAGTAAACTTGGTCTGACAGTTACCAATGCTTAATCAGTGAGGCACCTATCT
CAGCGATCTGTCTATTTCGTTCATCCATAGTTGCCTGACTCCCCGTCGTGTAGATAACTACGATACGGGA
GGGCTTACCATCTGGCCCCAGTGCTGCAATGATACCGCGAGACCCACGCTCACCGGCTCCAGATTTATCA
GCAATAAACCAGCCAGCCGGAAGGGCCGAGCGCAGAAGTGGTCCTGCAACTTTATCCGCCTCCATCCAGT
CTATTAATTGTTGCCGGGAAGCTAGAGTAAGTAGTTCGCCAGTTAATAGTTTGCGCAACGTTGTTGCCAT
TGCTACAGGCATCGTGGTGTCACGCTCGTCGTTTGGTATGGCTTCATTCAGCTCCGGTTCCCAACGATCA
AGGCGAGTTACATGATCCCCCATGTTGTGCAAAAAAGCGGTTAGCTCCTTCGGTCCTCCGATCGTTGTCA
GAAGTAAGTTGGCCGCAGTGTTATCACTCATGGTTATGGCAGCACTGCATAATTCTCTTACTGTCATGCC
ATCCGTAAGATGCTTTTCTGTGACTGGTGAGTACTCAACCAAGTCATTCTGAGAATAGTGTATGCGGCGA
CCGAGTTGCTCTTGCCCGGCGTCAATACGGGATAATACCGCGCCACATAGCAGAACTTTAAAAGTGCTCA
TCATTGGAAAACGTTCTTCGGGGCGAAAACTCTCAAGGATCTTACCGCTGTTGAGATCCAGTTCGATGTA
ACCCACTCGTGCACCCAACTGATCTTCAGCATCTTTTACTTTCACCAGCGTTTCTGGGTGAGCAAAAACA
GGAAGGCAAAATGCCGCAAAAAAGGGAATAAGGGCGACACGGAAATGTTGAATACTCATACTCTTCCTTT
TTCAATATTATTGAAGCATTTATCAGGGTTATTGTCTCATGAGCGGATACATATTTGAATGTATTTAGAA
AAATAAACAAATAGGGGTTCCGCGCACATTTCCCCGAAAAGTGCCACCTGACGTCGACGGATCGGGAGAT
CTCCCGATCCCCTATGGTGCACTCTCAGTACAATCTGCTCTGATGCCGCATAGTTAAGCCAGTATCTGCT
CCCTGCTTGTGTGTTGGAGGTCGCTGAGTAGTGCGCGAGCAAAATTTAAGCTACAACAAGGCAAGGCTTG
ACCGACAATTGCATGAAGAATCTGCTTAGGGTTAGGCGTTTTGCGCTGCTTCGCGATGTACGGGCCAGAT
ATACGCGTTGACATTGATTATTGACTAGTTATTAATAGTAATCAATTACGGGGTCATTAGTTCATAGCCC
ATATATGGAGTTCCGCGTTACATAACTTACGGTAAATGGCCCGCCTGGCTGACCGCCCAACGACCCCCGC
CCATTGACGTCAATAATGACGTATGTTCCCATAGTAACGCCAATAGGGACTTTCCATTGACGTCAATGGG
TGGAGTATTTACGGTAAACTGCCCACTTGGCAGTACATCAAGTGTATCATATGCCAAGTACGCCCCCTAT
TGACGTCAATGACGGTAAATGGCCCGCCTGGCATTATGCCCAGTACATGACCTTATGGGACTTTCCTACT
TGGCAGTACATCTACGTATTAGTCATCGCTATTACCATGGTGATGCGGTTTTGGCAGTACATCAATGGGC
GTGGATAGCGGTTTGACTCACGGGGATTTCCAAGTCTCCACCCCATTGACGTCAATGGGAGTTTGTTTTG
GCACCAAAATCAACGGGACTTTCCAAAATGTCGTAACAACTCCGCCCCATTGACGCAAATGGGCGGTAGG
CGTGTACGGTGGGAGGTCTATATAAGCAGCGCGTTTTGCCTGTACTGGGTCTCTCTGGTTAGACCAGATC
TGAGCCTGGGAGCTCTCTGGCTAACTAGGGAACCCACTGCTTAAGCCTCAATAAAGCTTGCCTTGAGTGC
TTCAAGTAGTGTGTGCCCGTCTGTTGTGTGACTCTGGTAACTAGAGATCCCTCAGACCCTTTTAGTCAGT
GTGGAAAATCTCTAGCAGTGGCGCCCGAACAGGGACTTGAAAGCGAAAGGGAAACCAGAGGAGCTCTCTC
GACGCAGGACTCGGCTTGCTGAAGCGCGCACGGCAAGAGGCGAGGGGCGGCGACTGGTGAGTACGCCAAA
AATTTTGACTAGCGGAGGCTAGAAGGAGAGAGATGGGTGCGAGAGCGTCAGTATTAAGCGGGGGAGAATT
AGATCGCGATGGGAAAAAATTCGGTTAAGGCCAGGGGGAAAGAAAAAATATAAATTAAAACATATAGTAT
GGGCAAGCAGGGAGCTAGAACGATTCGCAGTTAATCCTGGCCTGTTAGAAACATCAGAAGGCTGTAGACA
AATACTGGGACAGCTACAACCATCCCTTCAGACAGGATCAGAAGAACTTAGATCATTATATAATACAGTA
GCAACCCTCTATTGTGTGCATCAAAGGATAGAGATAAAAGACACCAAGGAAGCTTTAGACAAGATAGAGG
AAGAGCAAAACAAAAGTAAGACCACCGCACAGCAAGCGGCCGCTGATCTTCAGACCTGGAGGAGGAGATA
TGAGGGACAATTGGAGAAGTGAATTATATAAATATAAAGTAGTAAAAATTGAACCATTAGGAGTAGCACC
CACCAAGGCAAAGAGAAGAGTGGTGCAGAGAGAAAAAAGAGCAGTGGGAATAGGAGCTTTGTTCCTTGGG
TTCTTGGGAGCAGCAGGAAGCACTATGGGCGCAGCGTCAATGACGCTGACGGTACAGGCCAGACAATTAT
TGTCTGGTATAGTGCAGCAGCAGAACAATTTGCTGAGGGCTATTGAGGCGCAACAGCATCTGTTGCAACT
CACAGTCTGGGGCATCAAGCAGCTCCAGGCAAGAATCCTGGCTGTGGAAAGATACCTAAAGGATCAACAG
CTCCTGGGGATTTGGGGTTGCTCTGGAAAACTCATTTGCACCACTGCTGTGCCTTGGAATGCTAGTTGGA
GTAATAAATCTCTGGAACAGATTTGGAATCACACGACCTGGATGGAGTGGGACAGAGAAATTAACAATTA
CACAAGCTTAATACACTCCTTAATTGAAGAATCGCAAAACCAGCAAGAAAAGAATGAACAAGAATTATTG
GAATTAGATAAATGGGCAAGTTTGTGGAATTGGTTTAACATAACAAATTGGCTGTGGTATATAAAATTAT
TCATAATGATAGTAGGAGGCTTGGTAGGTTTAAGAATAGTTTTTGCTGTACTTTCTATAGTGAATAGAGT
TAGGCAGGGATATTCACCATTATCGTTTCAGACCCACCTCCCAACCCCGAGGGGACCCGACAGGCCCGAA
GGAATAGAAGAAGAAGGTGGAGAGAGAGACAGAGACAGATCCATTCGATTAGTGAACGGATCGGCACTGC
GTGCGCCAATTCTGCAGACAAATGGCAGTATTCATCCACAATTTTAAAAGAAAAGGGGGGATTGGGGGGT
ACAGTGCAGGGGAAAGAATAGTAGACATAATAGCAACAGACATACAAACTAAAGAATTACAAAAACAAAT
TACAAAAATTCAAAATTTTCGGGTTTATTACAGGGACAGCAGAGATCCAGTTTGGTTAATTAAAGTGCAA
GTGGTTTTAGGACCAGGATGAGGCGGGGTGGGGGTGCCTACCTGACGACCGACCCCGACCCACTGGACAA
GCACCCAACCCCCATTCCCCAAATTGCGCATCCCCTATCAGAGAGGGGGAGGGGAAACAGGATGCGGCGA
GGCGCGTGCGCACTGCCAGCTTCAGCACCGCGGACAGTGCCTTCGCCCCCGCCTGGCGGCGCGCGCCACC
GCCGCCTCAGCACTGAAGGCGCGCTGACGTCACTCGCCGGTCCCCCGTAAACTCCCCTTCCCGGCCACCT
TGGTCGCGTCCGCGCCGCCGCCGGCCCAGCCGGACCGCACCACGCGAGGCGCGAGATAGGGGGGCACGGG
CGCGACCATCTGCGCTGCGGCGCCGGCGACTCAGCGCTGCCTCAGTCTGCGGTGGGCAGCGGAGGAGTCG
TGTCGTGCCTGAGAGCGCAGGTACGGCTAGCGGATCCGGTACCGCGGGCCCGCCACCATGTACCGGGACC
CGGAGGCGGCCAGCCCAGGGGCACCTACCCGCGATGTCCTGCTGGTCTCTGCAATCATCACCGTCAGCCT
TAGCGTCACTATCGTCCTCGCAGGCCTGGCCCACTGGGCTCAGCGCAAACTGGGCAAACGCTACAAGAAT
TCCTTGGAGACGGTGGGCACGCCAGACTCGGGGCGTGGGCGCGGTGAGAAGAAAGCCATCAAGTTGCCTG
CAGGAGGGAAGGCTGTGAATACAGCCCCAGTGCCCGGCCAGACGCCACACGATGAGTCTGACCGCAGAAC
GGAGACCCGTTCCTCTGTCTCGGACCTCGTCAACTCCCTTACCAGCGAGATGCTCATGCTCTCCCCAGGT
TCTGAGGAGGATGAGGCCCACGAGGGCTGCAGCCGAGAGAACCTGGGCCGAATCCAGTTCAGTGTTGGCT
ACAACTTCCAAGAGTCCACACTCACCGTGAAGGTCATGAAGGCCCAAGAGCTGCCAGCCAAGGACTTCAG
CGGTACTAGTGACCCCTTTGTCAAGATCTACCTGCTACCCGACAAGAAGCACAAACTGGAGACCAAGGTG
AAGCGGAAGAATCTAAACCCGCACTGGAATGAGACCTTTCTATTTGAAGGGTTTCCCTACGAGAAAGTGG
TGCAGAGGGTCCTCTACCTCCAGGTCCTGGATTATGACCGTTTCAGCCGCAATGACCCCATTGGGGAGGT
GTCCATCCCTCTGAACAAGGTGGACCTGACCCAGATGCAGACCTTCTGGAAGGATCTGAAGCCATGCAGC
GATGGGAGTGGGAGCCGAGGGGAGCTGCTCTTGTCCCTCTGCTACAACCCCTCTGCCAACTCCATCATCG
TGAACATCATCAAAGCTCGAAACCTCAAAGCCATGGACATCGGGGGCACATCAGACCCCTATGTGAAGGT
GTGGCTGATGTATAAAGACAAGCGGGTAGAGAAAAAGAAGACTGTGACAAAGAAGAGGAACCTGAACCCC
ATCTTCAATGAGTCTTTCGCCTTCGACATACCCACGGAGAAGCTGAGGGAGACCACGATCATCATCACTG
TCATGGACAAAGACAAGCTCAGCCGCAACGACGTCATCGGCAAGATCTACCTGTCCTGGAAGAGCGGACC
AGGTGAAGTGAAACACTGGAAGGACATGATCGCTCGTCCCCGGCAGCCTGTGGCCCAGTGGCACCAGCTG
AAAGCCGGATCCGGAAGTTCGGGGTCCAGCGGTTCTTCAGGCAGTTCCGAGGATCTGTACTTTCAGAGCG
ATAACGATGGATCCGAAATCGGTATTGGCTTTCCATTCGACCCCCATTATGTGGAAGTCCTGGGCGAGCG
CATGCACTACGTCGATGTTGGTCCGCGCGATGGCACCCCTGTGCTGTTCCTGCACGGTAACCCGACCTCC
TCCTACGTGTGGCGCAACATCATCCCGCATGTTGCACCGACCCATCGCTGCATTGCTCCAGACCTGATCG
GTATGGGCAAATCCGACAAACCAGACCTGGGTTATTTCTTCGACGACCACGTCCGCTTCATGGATGCCTT
CATCGAAGCCCTGGGTCTGGAAGAGGTCGTCCTGGTCATTCACGACTGGGGCTCCGCTCTGGGTTTCCAC
TGGGCCAAGCGCAATCCAGAGCGCGTCAAAGGTATTGCATTTATGGAGTTCATCCGCCCTATCCCGACCT
GGGACGAATGGCCAGAATTTGCCCGCGAGACCTTCCAGGCCTTCCGCACCACCGACGTCGGCCGCAAGCT
GATCATCGATCAGAACGTTTTTATCGAGGGTACGCTGCCGATGGGTGTCGTCCGCCCGCTGACTGAAGTC
GAGATGGACCATTACCGCGAGCCGTTCCTGAATCCTGTTGACCGCGAGCCACTGTGGCGCTTCCCAAACG
AGCTGCCAATCGCCGGTGAGCCAGCGAACATCGTCGCGCTGGTCGAAGAATACATGGACTGGCTGCACCA
GTCCCCTGTCCCGAAGCTGCTGTTCTGGGGCACCCCAGGCGTTCTGATCCCACCGGCCGAAGCCGCTCGC
CTGGCCAAAAGCCTGCCTAACTGCAAGGCTGTGGACATCGGCCCGGGTCTGAATCTGCTGCAAGAAGACA
ACCCGGACCTGATCGGCAGCGAGATCGCGCGCTGGCTGTCTACTCTGGAGATTTCCGGTTAAGGCCGCAC
TCCTCAGCTAGAATTCGATATCAAGCTTATCGATAATCAACCTCTGGATTACAAAATTTGTGAAAGATTG
ACTGGTATTCTTAACTATGTTGCTCCTTTTACGCTATGTGGATACGCTGCTTTAATGCCTTTGTATCATG
CTATTGCTTCCCGTATGGCTTTCATTTTCTCCTCCTTGTATAAATCCTGGTTGCTGTCTCTTTATGAGGA
GTTGTGGCCCGTTGTCAGGCAACGTGGCGTGGTGTGCACTGTGTTTGCTGACGCAACCCCCACTGGTTGG
GGCATTGCCACCACCTGTCAGCTCCTTTCCGGGACTTTCGCTTTCCCCCTCCCTATTGCCACGGCGGAAC
TCATCGCCGCCTGCCTTGCCCGCTGCTGGACAGGGGCTCGGCTGTTGGGCACTGACAATTCCGTGGTGTT
GTCGGGGAAATCATCGTCCTTTCCTTGGCTGCTCGCCTGTGTTGCCACCTGGATTCTGCGCGGGACGTCC
TTCTGCTACGTCCCTTCGGCCCTCAATCCAGCGGACCTTCCTTCCCGCGGCCTGCTGCCGGCTCTGCGGC
CTCTTCCGCGTCTTCGCCTTCGCCCTCAGACGAGTCGGATCTCCCTTTGGGCCGCCTCCCCGCATCGATA
CCGTCGACCTCGAGACCTAGAAAAACATGGAGCAATCACAAGTAGCAATACAGCAGCTACCAATGCTGAT
TGTGCCTGGCTAGAAGCACAAGAGGAGGAGGAGGTGGGTTTTCCAGTCACACCTCAGGTACCTTTAAGAC
CAATGACTTACAAGGCAGCTGTAGATCTTAGCCACTTTTTAAAAGAAAAGGGGGGACTGGAAGGGCTAAT
TCACTCCCAACGAAGACAAGATATCCTTGATCTGTGGATCTACCACACACAAGGCTACTTCCCTGATTGG
CAGAACTACACACCAGGGCCAGGGATCAGATATCCACTGACCTTTGGATGGTGCTACAAGCTAGTACCAG
TTGAGCAAGAGAAGGTAGAAGAAGCCAATGAAGGAGAGAACACCCGCTTGTTACACCCTGTGAGCCTGCA
TGGGATGGATGACCCGGAGAGAGAAGTATTAGAGTGGAGGTTTGACAGCCGCCTAGCATTTCATCACATG
GCCCGAGAGCTGCATCCGGACTGTACTGGGTCTCTCTGGTTAGACCAGATCTGAGCCTGGGAGCTCTCTG
GCTAACTAGGGAACCCACTGCTTAAGCCTCAATAAAGCTTGCCTTGAGTGCTTCAAGTAGTGTGTGCCCG
TCTGTTGTGTGACTCTGGTAACTAGAGATCCCTCAGACCCTTTTAGTCAGTGTGGAAAATCTCTAGCAGG
GCCCGTTTAAACCCGCTGATCAGCCTCGACTGTGCCTTCTAGTTGCCAGCCATCTGTTGTTTGCCCCTCC
CCCGTGCCTTCCTTGACCCTGGAAGGTGCCACTCCCACTGTCCTTTCCTAATAAAATGAGGAAATTGCAT
CGCATTGTCTGAGTAGGTGTCATTCTATTCTGGGGGGTGGGGTGGGGCAGGACAGCAAGGGGGAGGATTG
GGAAGACAATAGCAGGCATGCTGGGGATGCGGTGGGCTCTATGGCTTCTGAGGCGGAAAGAACCAGCTGG
GGCTCTAGGGGGTATCCCC
[124 nt withheld, positions 10310-10433]
C
[91 nt withheld, positions 10435-10525]
A
[49 nt withheld, positions 10527-10575]
CCTTTGACGTTGGAGTCCACGTTCTTTAATAGTGGA
